Addgene plasmid #15237: Flag-ECFP-PAK1
Depositing lab: Rick Horwitz. Depositing organization: University of Virginia. Publication: Identification of protein networks associated with the PAK1-betaPIX-GIT1-paxillin signaling complex by mass spectrometry. Mayhew MW, Webb DJ, Kovalenko M, Whitmore L, Fox JW, Horwitz AF. J Proteome Res. 2006 Sep . 5(9):2417-23. 10.1021/pr060140t PubMed 16944954.
Backbone
  Vector backbone: pcDNA3
  Backbone manufacturer: Invitrogen
  Backbone size w/o insert (bp): 6100
  Vector type: Mammalian Expression
  Selectable markers: Neomycin (select with G418)
Growth in bacteria
  Bacterial resistance: Ampicillin, 100 μg/mL
  Growth temperature: 37°C
  Growth strain: DH5alpha
  Copy number: High Copy
Gene/Insert
  Gene/Insert name: p21-activated kinase
  Species: H. sapiens (human)
  Insert size (bp): 800
  Entrez Gene: PAK1 (a.k.a. IDDMSSD, PAKalpha, alpha-PAK, p65-PAK)
  Tag / fusion protein: Flag (N terminal on backbone); ECFP (N terminal on backbone)
  Cloning method: Restriction Enzyme; 5′ cloning site EcoR1 (not destroyed); 3′ cloning site Xho1 (not destroyed)
  Sequencing primers: 5′ T7
Resource information
  A portion of this plasmid was derived from a plasmid made by: Dr. Jonathan Chernoff, Fox Chase Cancer Center, Philadelphia, PA
Terms and licenses: Academic/Nonprofit Terms; Industry Terms: Not Available to Industry
How to cite: Flag-ECFP-PAK1 was a gift from Rick Horwitz (Addgene plasmid # 15237)
