[The description below was written by a language model from this plasmid's Addgene catalogue record.]
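Description:
Flag-ECFP-PAK1 is a mammalian expression plasmid built on the pcDNA3 backbone (recorded backbone size about 6.1 kb without insert). It is propagated in E. coli as a high-copy plasmid under ampicillin selection, and it carries a neomycin resistance marker so that transfected mammalian cells can be selected with G418 to obtain stable lines. The record does not name the promoter. pcDNA3 vectors normally drive the insert from the CMV immediate-early promoter, with a T7 promoter just upstream of the cloning site, which fits the listing of T7 as the 5′ sequencing primer.

The payload is human p21-activated kinase 1 (PAK1), a serine/threonine kinase that acts downstream of Rac and Cdc42, cloned between EcoRI and XhoI sites that both remain intact. The backbone supplies two N-terminal tags, so the product is a Flag-ECFP-PAK1 fusion. The Flag epitope allows immunoprecipitation, affinity purification and detection by immunoblot, while ECFP, a cyan fluorescent protein, allows the fusion to be seen in live or fixed cells and transfection efficiency to be checked. The recorded insert size of 800 bp is considerably shorter than would be expected for a full-length PAK1 coding sequence. The record does not say whether the insert is a fragment or whether this figure is simply inaccurate, and no feature table is available to settle the question.

The associated publication concerns mass spectrometric identification of protein networks associated with the PAK1-betaPIX-GIT1-paxillin signalling complex, which suggests use as tagged bait for isolating PAK1-associated proteins from mammalian cells. Part of the plasmid was derived from a construct made in another laboratory.
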