>Addgene plasmid #15237 | Flag-ECFP-PAK1 | addgene partial sequence | sequence record 21687 | CMV-F 5'-CGCAAATGGGCGGTAGGCGTG-3'
AGAACCCACTGCTTACTGGCTTATCGAAATTAATACGACTCACTATAGGGAGACCCAAGCTGCCACCATG
GACTACAAGGACGACGATGACAAGGGACCTAAGCTTGGTACCGTGAGCAAGGGCGAGGAGCTGTTCACCG
GGGTGGTGCCCATCCTGGTCGAGCTGGACGGCGACGTAAACGGCCACAAGTTCAGCGTGTCCGGCGAGGG
CGAGGGCGATGCCACCTACGGCAAGCTGACCCTGAAGTTCATCTGCACCACCGGCAAGCTGCCCGTGCCC
TGGCCCACCCTCGTGACCACCCTGACCTGGGGCGTGCAGTGCTTCAGCCGCTACCCCGACCACATGAAGC
AGCACGACTTCTTCAAGTCCGCCATGCCCGAAGGCTACGTCCAGGAGCGCACCATCTTCTTCAAGGACGA
CGGCAACTACAAGACCCGCGCCGAGGTGAAGTTCGAGGGCGACACCCTGGTGAACCGCATCGAGCTGAAG
GGCATCGACTTCAAGGAGGACGGCAACATCCTGGGGCACAAGCTGGAGTACAACTACATCAGCCACAACG
TCTATATCACCGCCGACAAGCAGAAGAACGGCATCAAGGCCAACTTCAAGATCCGCCACAACATCGAGGA
CGGCAGCGTGCAGCTCGCCGACCACTACCAGCAGAACACCCCCATCGGCGACGG
