>Addgene plasmid #15237 | Flag-ECFP-PAK1 | addgene partial sequence | sequence record 21688 | 15237 with BGHrev
TATAGAATAGGGCCCTCTAGATGCATGCTCGAGACAGCGGTTCAGAAAGTCCCGGAAGATAGCTGACAGC
TTCTCTGGGTTCTGAAGTTCTGGGGTCCCATTGGTGGCAATGAGGTACAAGGCTCTCAGAGGGTTTTCAT
TGAGGTATGGAGGCTCCCCTTCAATCATTTCGATGGCCATGATGCCCAGGGACCAGATGTCAACCTTGGG
CCCATAGGCCTTTCGTGTCACAACCTCTGGTGCCATCCAGTATGGGGTTCCTACCATGGTGCTCCGTTTG
CTCTGCTCTGGGGTTATCTGTGCACAGAATCCAAAGTCAGTTAGCTTGACAGAGCTATCCATTCCCAACA
GAATATTGTCACTCTTGATGTCTCTGTGAATGACCTGGTTCGAATGCAAGAACTCCAGAGCCTGCAGACA
CTCACGGCACACAGCTGCAATTTGGCCTTCATCCATGCAAGTTTCTGTCACCACATCTGTCAAGGAGCCT
CCAGCCAAGTATTCCATAACAACCCACAGCTCATCTCCCACGAGGTAACTGTCCAAGTAATTCACAATGT
TTGGGTTCTTGTTTTCCCTCATGACCAGGATCTCATTAATAATCAGCTCTTTCTTGGGCTGCTGCTGAAG
ATTCATCTGCTTAATGGCCACCTCCTGTCCTGTGGCCACATCCATTGCTGTGTACA
